Addgene plasmid #90960: pWS173
Purpose: Cas9 gap repair vector - KanR
Depositing lab: Tom Ellis. Depositing organization: Imperial College London.
Backbone
  Vector backbone: 2 micron
  Backbone size w/o insert (bp): 4163
  Total vector size (bp): 11417
  Vector type: Yeast Expression, CRISPR
  Selectable markers: Kanamycin (select with G418)
Growth in bacteria
  Bacterial resistance: Kanamycin, 50 μg/mL
  Growth temperature: 37°C
  Growth strain: NEB Stable
  Copy number: High Copy
Gene/Insert
  Gene/Insert name: Cas9
  Species: S. cerevisiae (budding yeast)
Terms and licenses: Academic/Nonprofit Terms; Industry Terms: Not Available to Industry
Depositor comments: For more information see https://benchling.com/pub/ellis-crispr-tools
How to cite: pWS173 was a gift from Tom Ellis (Addgene plasmid # 90960 ; http://n2t.net/addgene:90960 ; RRID:Addgene_90960)
