[The description below was written by a language model from this plasmid's Addgene catalogue record and pLannotate feature annotations shown in this document.]
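Description:
pWS173 is an 11.4 kb yeast CRISPR expression plasmid built on a 2μ backbone and described by its depositor as a "Cas9 gap repair vector" carrying the KanR marker. It is a shuttle vector. In E. coli it replicates from a high-copy ColE1/pUC-type origin and is selected with kanamycin through an aph(3')-Ia gene. In Saccharomyces cerevisiae it is maintained as a multicopy episome by the 2μ origin and selected with G418 through a kanMX cassette that ends in the Ashbya gossypii TEF terminator.

The main payload is the Streptococcus pyogenes Cas9 coding sequence, followed in frame by two tandem SV40 nuclear localization signals and terminated by a PGK1 terminator fragment. The catalogue lists the insert species as budding yeast, but the annotation identifies the protein as the S. pyogenes enzyme. No promoter was annotated upstream of Cas9, so the record does not state what drives it.

Downstream lies a guide RNA region: a tRNA element, then a superfolder GFP open reading frame with bacterial rrnB T1 and T7Te terminators, then the S. pyogenes gRNA scaffold. A tRNA in this position typically serves as a Pol III promoter and processing leader for the guide. The bacterially terminated GFP between tRNA and scaffold looks like a placeholder or dropout cassette occupying the spacer position, although the record does not say so explicitly.

The "gap repair" purpose suggests that the vector is linearised and co-transformed into yeast with a guide-bearing fragment. Homologous recombination would then rebuild a selectable circular plasmid expressing both Cas9 and the sgRNA for genome editing. The record itself gives no further detail on this workflow and only points to an external depositor resource.
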