Features (pLannotate 1.2.2; 14 found; start..end, strand, type, name):
    763..4866    +  CDS            cas9: CAS9_STRP1 - Also known as csn1 From Streptococcus pyogenes serotype M1.
   4879..4899    +  CDS            SV40 NLS: nuclear localization signal of SV40 (simian virus 40) large T antigen
   4903..4923    +  CDS            SV40 NLS: nuclear localization signal of SV40 (simian virus 40) large T antigen
   4942..5166    +  terminator     PGK1 terminator (fragment): S. cerevisae PGK1; transcription terminator for 3-phosphoglycerate kinase gene
   5516..5606    +  ncRNA          tRNA: Accession: RF00005 - tRNA
   5851..6564    +  CDS            superfolder GFP: GFP variant that folds robustly even when fused to poorly folded proteins (Pédelacq et al., 2006)
   6576..6647    +  terminator     rrnB T1 terminator: transcription terminator T1 from the E. coli rrnB gene
   6663..6690    +  terminator     T7Te terminator: phage T7 early transcription terminator
   6704..6779    +  misc_RNA       gRNA scaffold: guide RNA scaffold for the Streptococcus pyogenes CRISPR/Cas9 system
   7290..8645    +  gene           kanMX: yeast selectable marker conferring kanamycin resistance (Wach et al., 1994)
   8448..8645    +  terminator     TEF terminator: Ashbya gossypii TEF terminator
   8650..9632    -  rep_origin     2μ ori: yeast 2μ plasmid origin of replication
   9690..10505   -  CDS            KanR: aminoglycoside phosphotransferase; aph(3')-Ia; confers resistance to kanamycin in bacteria or G418 (Geneticin®) in eukaryotes
  10730..11318   +  rep_origin     ori: high-copy-number ColE1/pMB1/pBR322/pUC origin of replication
>Addgene plasmid #90960 | pWS173 | addgene full sequence | sequence record 261712 | Addgene NGS Result
GCGGCCGCCCCTGAATTCGCATCTAGACTGAACTGGCCGATAATTGCAGACGAACGGTGAGTAAGGAAAG
AGTGAGGAACTATCGCATACCTGCATTTAAAGATGCCGATTTGGGCGCGAATCCTTTATTTTGGCTTCAC
CCTCATACTATTATCAGGGCCAGAAAAAGGAAGTGTTTCCCTCCTTCTTGAATTGATGTTACCCTCATAA
AGCACGTGGCCTCTTATCGAGAAAGAAATTACCGTCGCTCGTGATTTGTTTGCAAAAAGAACAAAACTGA
AAAAACCCAGACACGCTCGACTTCCTGTCATCCTATTGATTGCAGCTTCCAATTTCGTCACACAACAAGG
TCCTAGCGACGGCTCACAGGTTTTGTAACAAGCAATCGAAGGTTCTGGAATGGCGGGAAAGGGTTTAGTA
CCACATGCTATGATGCCCACTGTGATCTCCAGAGCAAAGTTCGTTCGATCGTACTGTTACTCTCTCTCTT
TCAAACAGAATTGTCCGAATCGTGTGACAACAACAGCCTGTTCTCACACACTCTTTTCTTCTAACCAAGG
GGGTGGTTTAGTTTAGTAGAACCTCGTGAAACTTACATTTACATATATATAAACTTGCATAAATTGGTCA
ATGCAAGAAATACATATTTGGTCTTTTCTAATTCGTAGTTTTTCAAGTTCTTAGATGCTTTCTTTTTCTC
TTTTTTACAGATCATCAAGGAAGTAATTATCTACTTTTTACAACAAATATAAAACAAGATCTATGGACAA
GAAGTATTCTATCGGACTGGATATCGGGACTAATAGCGTCGGGTGGGCCGTGATCACTGACGAGTACAAG
GTGCCCTCTAAGAAGTTCAAGGTGCTCGGGAACACCGACCGGCATTCCATCAAGAAAAATCTGATCGGAG
CTCTCCTCTTTGATTCAGGGGAAACCGCTGAAGCAACCCGCCTCAAGCGGACTGCTAGACGGCGGTACAC
CAGGAGGAAGAACCGGATTTGTTACCTTCAAGAGATATTCTCCAACGAAATGGCAAAGGTCGACGACAGC
TTCTTCCATAGGCTGGAAGAATCATTCCTCGTGGAAGAGGATAAGAAGCATGAACGGCATCCCATCTTCG
GTAATATCGTCGACGAGGTGGCCTATCACGAGAAATACCCAACCATCTACCATCTTCGCAAAAAGCTGGT
GGACTCAACCGACAAGGCAGACCTCCGGCTTATCTACCTGGCCCTGGCCCACATGATCAAGTTCAGAGGC
CACTTCCTGATCGAGGGCGACCTCAATCCTGACAATAGCGATGTGGATAAACTGTTCATCCAGCTGGTGC
AGACTTACAACCAGCTCTTTGAAGAGAACCCCATCAATGCAAGCGGAGTCGATGCCAAGGCCATTCTGTC
AGCCCGGCTGTCAAAGAGCCGCAGACTTGAGAATCTTATCGCTCAGCTGCCGGGTGAAAAGAAAAATGGA
CTGTTCGGGAACCTGATTGCTCTTTCACTTGGGCTGACTCCCAATTTCAAGTCTAATTTCGACCTGGCAG
AGGATGCCAAGCTGCAACTGTCCAAGGACACCTATGATGACGATCTCGACAACCTCCTGGCCCAGATCGG
TGACCAATACGCCGACCTTTTCCTTGCTGCTAAGAATCTTTCTGACGCCATCCTGCTGTCTGACATTCTC
CGCGTGAACACTGAAATCACCAAGGCCCCTCTTTCAGCTTCAATGATTAAGCGGTATGATGAGCACCACC
AGGACCTGACCCTGCTTAAGGCACTCGTCCGGCAGCAGCTTCCGGAGAAGTACAAGGAAATCTTCTTTGA
CCAGTCAAAGAATGGATACGCCGGCTACATCGACGGAGGTGCCTCCCAAGAGGAATTTTATAAGTTTATC
AAACCTATCCTTGAGAAGATGGACGGCACCGAAGAGCTCCTCGTGAAACTGAATCGGGAGGATCTGCTGC
GGAAGCAGCGCACTTTCGACAATGGGAGCATTCCCCACCAGATCCATCTTGGGGAGCTTCACGCCATCCT
TCGGCGCCAAGAGGACTTCTACCCCTTTCTTAAGGACAACAGGGAGAAGATTGAGAAAATTCTCACTTTC
CGCATCCCCTACTACGTGGGACCCCTCGCCAGAGGAAATAGCCGGTTTGCTTGGATGACCAGAAAGTCAG
AAGAAACTATCACTCCCTGGAACTTCGAAGAGGTGGTGGACAAGGGAGCCAGCGCTCAGTCATTCATCGA
ACGGATGACTAACTTCGATAAGAACCTCCCCAATGAGAAGGTCCTGCCGAAACATTCCCTGCTCTACGAG
TACTTTACCGTGTACAACGAGCTGACCAAGGTGAAATATGTCACCGAAGGGATGAGGAAGCCCGCATTCC
TGTCAGGCGAACAAAAGAAGGCAATTGTGGACCTTCTGTTCAAGACCAATAGAAAGGTGACCGTGAAGCA
GCTGAAGGAGGACTATTTCAAGAAAATTGAATGCTTCGACTCTGTGGAGATTAGCGGGGTCGAAGATCGG
TTCAACGCAAGCCTGGGTACTTACCATGATCTGCTTAAGATCATCAAGGACAAGGATTTTCTGGACAATG
AGGAGAACGAGGACATCCTTGAGGACATTGTCCTGACTCTCACTCTGTTCGAGGACCGGGAAATGATCGA
GGAGAGGCTTAAGACCTACGCCCATCTGTTCGACGATAAAGTGATGAAGCAACTTAAACGGAGAAGATAT
ACCGGATGGGGACGCCTTAGCCGCAAACTCATCAACGGAATCCGGGACAAACAGAGCGGAAAGACCATTC
TTGATTTCCTTAAGAGCGACGGATTCGCTAATCGCAACTTCATGCAACTTATCCATGATGATTCCCTGAC
CTTTAAGGAGGACATCCAGAAGGCCCAAGTGTCTGGACAAGGTGACTCACTGCACGAGCATATCGCAAAT
CTGGCTGGTTCACCCGCTATTAAGAAGGGTATTCTCCAGACCGTGAAAGTCGTGGACGAGCTGGTCAAGG
TGATGGGTCGCCATAAACCAGAGAACATTGTCATCGAGATGGCCAGGGAAAACCAGACTACCCAGAAGGG
ACAGAAGAACAGCAGGGAGCGGATGAAAAGAATTGAGGAAGGGATTAAGGAGCTCGGGTCACAGATCCTT
AAAGAGCACCCGGTGGAAAACACCCAGCTTCAGAATGAGAAGCTCTATCTGTACTACCTTCAAAATGGAC
GCGATATGTATGTGGACCAAGAGCTTGATATCAACAGGCTCTCAGACTACGACGTGGACCATATCGTCCC
TCAGAGCTTCCTCAAAGACGACTCAATTGACAATAAGGTGCTGACTCGCTCAGACAAGAACCGGGGAAAG
TCAGATAACGTGCCCTCAGAGGAAGTCGTGAAAAAGATGAAGAACTATTGGCGCCAGCTTCTGAACGCAA
AGCTGATCACTCAGCGGAAGTTCGACAATCTCACTAAGGCTGAGAGGGGCGGACTGAGCGAACTGGACAA
AGCAGGATTCATTAAACGGCAACTTGTGGAGACTCGGCAGATTACTAAACATGTCGCCCAAATCCTTGAC
TCACGCATGAATACCAAGTACGACGAAAACGACAAACTTATCCGCGAGGTGAAGGTGATTACCCTGAAGT
CCAAGCTGGTCAGCGATTTCAGAAAGGACTTTCAATTCTACAAAGTGCGGGAGATCAATAACTATCATCA
TGCTCATGACGCATATCTGAATGCCGTGGTGGGAACCGCCCTGATCAAGAAGTACCCAAAGCTGGAAAGC
GAGTTCGTGTACGGAGACTACAAGGTCTACGACGTGCGCAAGATGATTGCCAAATCTGAGCAGGAGATCG
GAAAGGCCACCGCAAAGTACTTCTTCTACAGCAACATCATGAATTTCTTCAAGACCGAAATCACCCTTGC
AAACGGTGAGATCCGGAAGAGGCCGCTCATCGAGACTAATGGGGAGACTGGCGAAATCGTGTGGGACAAG
GGCAGAGATTTCGCTACCGTGCGCAAAGTGCTTTCTATGCCTCAAGTGAACATCGTGAAGAAAACCGAGG
TGCAAACCGGAGGCTTTTCTAAGGAATCAATCCTCCCCAAGCGCAACTCCGACAAGCTCATTGCAAGGAA
GAAGGATTGGGACCCTAAGAAGTACGGCGGATTCGATTCACCAACTGTGGCTTATTCTGTCCTGGTCGTG
GCTAAGGTGGAAAAAGGAAAGTCTAAGAAGCTCAAGAGCGTGAAGGAACTGCTGGGTATCACCATTATGG
AGCGCAGCTCCTTCGAGAAGAACCCAATTGACTTTCTCGAAGCCAAAGGTTACAAGGAAGTCAAGAAGGA
CCTTATCATCAAGCTCCCAAAGTATAGCCTGTTCGAACTGGAGAATGGGCGGAAGCGGATGCTCGCCTCC
GCTGGCGAACTTCAGAAGGGTAATGAGCTGGCTCTCCCCTCCAAGTACGTGAATTTCCTCTACCTTGCAA
GCCATTACGAGAAGCTGAAGGGGAGCCCCGAGGACAACGAGCAAAAGCAACTGTTTGTGGAGCAGCATAA
GCATTATCTGGACGAGATCATTGAGCAGATTTCCGAGTTTTCTAAACGCGTCATTCTCGCTGATGCCAAC
CTCGATAAAGTCCTTAGCGCATACAATAAGCACAGAGACAAACCAATTCGGGAGCAGGCTGAGAATATCA
TCCACCTGTTCACCCTCACCAATCTTGGTGCCCCTGCCGCATTCAAGTACTTCGACACCACCATCGACCG
GAAACGCTATACCTCCACCAAAGAAGTGCTGGACGCCACCCTCATCCACCAGAGCATCACCGGACTTTAC
GAAACTCGGATTGACCTCTCACAGCTCGGAGGGGATGAGGGAGCTGATCCAAAAAAGAAGAGAAAGGTAG
ATCCAAAAAAGAAGAGAAAGGTATAAGGATCCTAACTCGAGATTGAATTGAATTGAAATCGATAGATCAA
TTTTTTTCTTTTCTCTTTCCCCATCCTTTACGCTAAAATAATAGTTTATTTTATTTTTTGAATATTTTTT
ATTTATATACGTATATATAGACTATTATTTATCTTTTAATGATTATTAAGATTTTTATTAAAAAAAAATT
CGCTCCTCTTTTAATGCCTTTATGCAGTTTTTTTTTCCCATTCGATATTTCTATGTGCTGCCAAGATATC
AACAACAGAGGACATATGCCCTACCTCCATGATCTACTGACGTCCCTGAGGCTGCAATTCATGTAATGGG
GCAGTATCCGCGGCAAGTCCTAGTGCAATGGCGGTTTTTTACCCTCGTTCTGAAGAAGAGGCGACGCGGG
TGCGGTCATCACTAATGTGGAAATTGGTAAGACTCTCGGGCCTCCGCCTTTAGGCGGTGCTTACTCTTTC
ATAAAGGGGCTGTTAGTTATGCAACGATGTGCTTCAGTATTACATTTTTTGCCTTCAACGCCTTGATTGT
TCTATTTTTGCTAATAATAAATCTATTTCATCGGACTAAAAGTCCATTAGTTGTAAGCGGATTTAGCTCA
GTTGGGAGAGCGCCAGACTGAAGAAAAACTTCGGTCAAGTCATCTGGAGGTCCTGTGTTCGATCCACAGA
ATTCGCAGATGGCCGGCATGGTCCCAGCCTCCTCGCTGGCGCCGGCTGGGCAACACCTTCGGGTGGCGAA
TGGGACTTGAGACGGAAAGTGAAACGTGATTTCATGCGTCATTTTGAACATTTTGTAAATCTTATTTAAT
AATGTGTGCGGCAATTCACATTTAATTTATGAATGTTTTCTTAACATCGCGGCAACTCAAGAAACGGCAG
GTTCGGATCTTAGCTACTAGAGAAAGAGGAGAAATACTAGATGCGTAAAGGCGAAGAGCTGTTCACTGGT
GTCGTCCCTATTCTGGTGGAACTGGATGGTGATGTCAACGGTCATAAGTTTTCCGTGCGTGGCGAGGGTG
AAGGTGACGCAACTAATGGTAAACTGACGCTGAAGTTCATCTGTACTACTGGTAAACTGCCGGTTCCTTG
GCCGACTCTGGTAACGACGCTGACTTATGGTGTTCAGTGCTTTGCTCGTTATCCGGACCATATGAAGCAG
CATGACTTCTTCAAGTCCGCCATGCCGGAAGGCTATGTGCAGGAACGCACGATTTCCTTTAAGGATGACG
GCACGTACAAAACGCGTGCGGAAGTGAAATTTGAAGGCGATACCCTGGTAAACCGCATTGAGCTGAAAGG
CATTGACTTTAAAGAGGACGGCAATATCCTGGGCCATAAGCTGGAATACAATTTTAACAGCCACAATGTT
TACATCACCGCCGATAAACAAAAAAATGGCATTAAAGCGAATTTTAAAATTCGCCACAACGTGGAGGATG
GCAGCGTGCAGCTGGCTGATCACTACCAGCAAAACACTCCAATCGGTGATGGTCCTGTTCTGCTGCCAGA
CAATCACTATCTGAGCACGCAAAGCGTTCTGTCTAAAGATCCGAACGAGAAACGCGATCATATGGTTCTG
CTGGAGTTCGTAACCGCAGCGGGCATCACGCATGGTATGGATGAACTGTACAAATGACCAGGCATCAAAT
AAAACGAAAGGCTCAGTCGAAAGACTGGGCCTTTCGTTTTATCTGTTGTTTGTCGGTGAACGCTCTCTAC
TAGAGTCACACTGGCTCACCTTCGGGTGGGCCTTTCTGCGTTTATACGTCTCAGTTTTAGAGCTAGAAAT
AGCAAGTTAAAATAAGGCTAGTCCGTTATCAACTTGAAAAAGTGGCACCGAGTCGGTGCTTTTTTTATTT
TTTGTCACTATTGTTATGTAAAATGCCACCTCTGACAGTATGGAACGCAAACTTCTGTCTAGTGGATAGC
TGGACATTCCAGGCAGTGCCTCTGCCGCCGGACCCCTCTCGTGATTGGGTAGCTGGACATGCCCTTGTAA
GATATAACAAGAGCCTGCCTGTCTAATGATCTCACGGCGAAAGTCGGGGAGACAGCAGCGGCTGCAGACA
TTATACCGCAACAACACTAAGGTGAGATAACTCCGTACATTGACTACGCGTTCCTCTAGACCTTACTTGA
CCGGATACAGTGTCTTTGACACGTTTATGGGTTACAGCAATCACATCCAAGACTGGCTATGCACGAAGCA
ACTCTTGAGTGTTAAAATGTTGACCCCTGTATTTGGGATGCGGGTAGTAGATGAGTGCAGGATATCAGCA
GTTACAGAGATGTTACGAACCACTAGTGCACTGCAGTACAGTTTAGCTTGCCTCGTCCCCGCCGGGTCAC
CCGGCCAGCGACATGGAGGCCCAGAATACCCTCCTTGACAGTCTTGACGTGCGCAGCTCAGGGGCATGAT
GTGACTGTCGCCCGTACATTTAGCCCATACATCCCCATGTATAATCATTTGCATCCATACATTTTGATGG
CCGCACGGCGCGAAGCAAAAATTACGGCTCCTCGCTCCAGACCTGCGAGCAGGGAAACGCTCCCCTCACA
GACGCGTTGAATTGTCCCCACGCCGCGCCCCTGTAGAGAAATATAAAAGGTTAGGATTTGCCACTGAGGT
TCTTCTTTCATATACTTCCTTTTAAAATCTTGCTAGGATACAGTTCTCACATCACATCCGAACATAAACA
AAAATGGGTAAGGAAAAGACTCACGTTTCGAGGCCGCGATTAAATTCCAACATGGATGCTGATTTATATG
GGTATAAATGGGCTCGCGATAATGTCGGGCAATCAGGTGCGACAATCTATCGATTGTATGGGAAGCCCGA
TGCGCCAGAGTTGTTTCTGAAACATGGCAAAGGTAGCGTTGCCAATGATGTTACAGATGAGATGGTCAGA
CTAAACTGGCTGACGGAATTTATGCCTCTTCCGACCATCAAGCATTTTATCCGTACTCCTGATGATGCAT
GGTTACTCACCACTGCGATCCCCGGCAAAACAGCATTCCAGGTATTAGAAGAATATCCTGATTCAGGTGA
AAATATTGTTGATGCGCTGGCAGTGTTCCTGCGCCGGTTGCATTCGATTCCTGTTTGTAATTGTCCTTTT
AACAGCGATCGCGTATTTCGTCTGGCTCAGGCGCAATCACGAATGAATAACGGTTTGGTTGATGCGAGTG
ATTTTGATGACGAGCGTAATGGCTGGCCTGTTGAACAAGTCTGGAAAGAAATGCATAAGCTTTTGCCATT
CTCACCGGATTCAGTCGTCACTCATGGTGATTTCTCACTTGATAACCTTATTTTTGACGAGGGGAAATTA
ATAGGTTGTATTGATGTTGGACGAGTCGGAATCGCAGACCGATACCAGGATCTTGCCATCCTATGGAACT
GCCTCGGTGAGTTTTCTCCTTCATTACAGAAACGGCTTTTTCAAAAATATGGTATTGATAATCCTGATAT
GAATAAATTGCAGTTTCATTTGATGCTCGATGAGTTTTTCTAAAGTAACTGACAATAAAAAGATTCTTGT
TTTCAAGAACTTGTCATTTGTATAGTTTTTTTATATTGTAGTTGTTCTATTTTAATCAAATGTTAGCGTG
ATTTATATTTTTTTTCGCCTCGACATCATCTGCCCAGATGCGAAGTTAAGTGCGCAGAAAGTAATATCAT
GCGTCAATCGTATGTGAATGCTGGTCGCTATACTGGAGTAACGAAGCATCTGTGCTTCATTTTGTAGAAC
AAAAATGCAACGCGAGAGCGCTAATTTTTCAAACAAAGAATCTGAGCTGCATTTTTACAGAACAGAAATG
CAACGCGAAAGCGCTATTTTACCAACGAAGAATCTGTGCTTCATTTTTGTAAAACAAAAATGCAACGCGA
GAGCGCTAATTTTTCAAACAAAGAATCTGAGCTGCATTTTTACAGAACAGAAATGCAACGCGAGAGCGCT
ATTTTACCAACAAAGAATCTATACTTCTTTTTTGTTCTACAAAAATGCATCCCGAGAGCGCTATTTTTCT
AACAAAGCATCTTAGATTACTTTTTTTCTCCTTTGTGCGCTCTATAATGCAGTCTCTTGATAACTTTTTG
CACTGTAGGTCCGTTAAGGTTAGAAGAAGGCTACTTTGGTGTCTATTTTCTCTTCCATAAAAAAAGCCTG
ACTCCACTTCCCGCGTTTACTGATTACTAGCGAAGCTGCGGGTGCATTTTTTCAAGATAAAGGCATCCCC
GATTATATTCTATACCGATGTGGATTGCGCATACTTTGTGAACAGAAAGTGATAGCGTTGATGATTCTTC
ATTGGTCAGAAAATTATGAACGGTTTCTTCTATTTTGTCTCTATATACTACGTATAGGAAATGTTTACAT
TTTCGTATTGTTTTCGATTCACTCTATGAATAGTTCTTACTACAATTTTTTTGTCTAAAGAGTAATACTA
GAGATAAACATAAAAAATGTAGAGGTCGAGTTTAGATGCAAGTTCAAGGAGCGAAAGGTGGATGGGTAGG
TTATATAGGGATATAGCACAGAGATATATAGCAAAGAGATACTTTTGAGCAATGTTTGTGGAAGCGGTAT
TCGCAATATTTTAGTAGCTCGTTACAGTCCGGTGCGTTTTTGGTTTTTTGAAAGTGCGTCATCAGAGCGC
TTTTGGTTTTCAAAAGCGCTCTGAAGTTCCTATACTTTCTAGCTAGAGAATAGGAACTTCCCGAGCGGCC
GCGTGTTACAACCAATTAACCAATTCTGATTAGAAAAACTCATCGAGCATCAAATGAAACTGCAATTTAT
TCATATCAGGATTATCAATACCATATTTTTGAAAAAGCCGTTTCTGTAATGAAGGAGAAAACTCACCGAG
GCAGTTCCATAGGATGGCAAGATCCTGGTATCGGTCTGCGATTCCGACTCGTCCAACATCAATACAACCT
ATTAATTTCCCCTCGTCAAAAATAAGGTTATCAAGTGAGAAATCACCATGAGTGACGACTGAATCCGGTG
AGAATGGCAAAAGCTTATGCATTTCTTTCCAGACTTGTTCAACAGGCCAGCCATTACGCTCGTCATCAAA
ATCACTCGCATCAACCAAACCGTTATTCATTCGTGATTGCGCCTGAGCGAGGCGAAATACGCGATCGCTG
TTAAAAGGACAATTACAAACAGGAATCGAATGCAACCGGCGCAGGAACACTGCCAGCGCATCAACAATAT
TTTCACCTGAATCAGGATATTCTTCTAATACCTGGAATGCTGTTTTCCCGGGGATCGCAGTGGTGAGTAA
CCATGCATCATCAGGAGTACGGATAAAATGCTTGATGGTCGGAAGAGGCATAAATTCCGTCAGCCAGTTT
AGTCTGACCATCTCATCTGTAACATCATTGGCAACGCTACCTTTGCCATGTTTCAGAAACAACTCTGGCG
CATCGGGCTTCCCATACAATCGATAGATTGTCGCACCTGATTGCCCGACATTATCGCGAGCCCATTTATA
CCCATATAAATCAGCATCCATGTTGGAATTTAATCGCGGCCTGGAGCAAGACGTTTCCCGTTGAATATGG
CTCATAACACCCCTTGTATTACTGTTTATGTAAGCAGACAGTTTTATTGTTCATGATGATATATTTTTAT
CTTGTGCAATGTAACATCAGAGATTTTGAGACACAACGTGGCTTTGTTGAATAAATCGAACTTTTGCTGA
GTTGAAGGATCAGTCATGACCAAAATCCCTTAACGTGAGTTTTCGTTCCACTGAGCGTCAGACCCCGTAG
AAAAGATCAAAGGATCTTCTTGAGATCCTTTTTTTCTGCGCGTAATCTGCTGCTTGCAAACAAAAAAACC
ACCGCTACCAGCGGTGGTTTGTTTGCCGGATCAAGAGCTACCAACTCTTTTTCCGAAGGTAACTGGCTTC
AGCAGAGCGCAGATACCAAATACTGTTCTTCTAGTGTAGCCGTAGTTAGGCCACCACTTCAAGAACTCTG
TAGCACCGCCTACATACCTCGCTCTGCTAATCCTGTTACCAGTGGCTGCTGCCAGTGGCGATAAGTCGTG
TCTTACCGGGTTGGACTCAAGACGATAGTTACCGGATAAGGCGCAGCGGTCGGGCTGAACGGGGGGTTCG
TGCACACAGCCCAGCTTGGAGCGAACGACCTACACCGAACTGAGATACCTACAGCGTGAGCTATGAGAAA
GCGCCACGCTTCCCGAAGGGAGAAAGGCGGACAGGTATCCGGTAAGCGGCAGGGTCGGAACAGGAGAGCG
CACGAGGGAGCTTCCAGGGGGAAACGCCTGGTATCTTTATAGTCCTGTCGGGTTTCGCCACCTCTGACTT
GAGCGTCGATTTTTGTGATGCTCGTCAGGGGGGCGGAGCCTATGGAAAAACGCCAGCAACGCGGCCTTTT
TACGGTTCCTGGCCTTTTGCTGGCCTTTTGCTCACATGTTCTTTCCTGCGTTATCCCCTGATTCTGTGGA
TAACCGT
